Addgene plasmid #75597: ZAK gRNA (BRDN0001146540)
Purpose: 3rd generation lentiviral gRNA plasmid targeting human ZAK
Depositing lab: John Doench & David Root. Depositing organization: Broad Institute. Publication: Optimized sgRNA design to maximize activity and minimize off-target effects of CRISPR-Cas9. Doench JG, Fusi N, Sullender M, Hegde M, Vaimberg EW, Donovan KF, Smith I, Tothova Z, Wilen C, Orchard R, Virgin HW, Listgarten J, Root DE. Nat Biotechnol. 2016 Jan 18. doi: 10.1038/nbt.3437. PubMed 26780180.
Backbone
  Vector backbone: lentiGuide-Puro
  Backbone manufacturer: Zhang Lab (Addgene plasmid # 52963)
  Vector type: Mammalian Expression, Lentiviral, CRISPR
  Selectable markers: Puromycin
Growth in bacteria
  Bacterial resistance: Ampicillin, 100 μg/mL
  Growth temperature: 37°C
  Growth strain: DH5alpha
  Copy number: High Copy
Gene/Insert
  Gene/Insert name: ZAK (alt names: ZAK; NM_016653.2)
  gRNA/shRNA sequence: GCTTGTAGTGGAAAAAAACG
  Species: H. sapiens (human)
  Promoter: hU6
  Cloning method: Unknown
  Sequencing primers: 5′ U6-F; 3′ pS2-R
Terms and licenses: Academic/Nonprofit Terms; Industry Terms: Not Available to Industry
Depositor comments: The gRNA was designed to target the following Genbank reference sequence(s): NM_016653.2,NM_133646.2. Note that this plasmid does NOT contain Cas9. It should be used in conjunction with lentiCas9-Blast (Addgene #52962) or otherwise with cell lines already expressing Cas9. Browse the full kinome gRNA library at http://www.addgene.org/pooled-library/broadgpp-human-kinome/ or visit http://www.broadinstitute.org/rnai/public/ for detailed protocols and information.
How to cite: ZAK gRNA (BRDN0001146540) was a gift from John Doench & David Root (Addgene plasmid # 75597 ; http://n2t.net/addgene:75597 ; RRID:Addgene_75597)
