[The description below was written by a language model from this plasmid's Addgene catalogue record and pLannotate feature annotations shown in this document.]
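Description:
ZAK gRNA (BRDN0001146540) is a third-generation lentiviral single-guide RNA plasmid built on the lentiGuide-Puro backbone and designed to target the human kinase gene ZAK; the depositor notes that the guide was designed against two ZAK reference transcripts. It is propagated in E. coli as a high-copy plasmid through a ColE1/pUC-type origin with ampicillin selection (β-lactamase). The backbone also carries an f1 origin, an SV40 origin and residual lac, T7 and T3 promoter elements.

The annotated 8.3 kb sequence shows the usual transfer-vector layout. An RSV promoter drives a truncated HIV-1 5' LTR, which makes genomic RNA production Tat-independent. This is followed by the Ψ packaging signal, a partial gag fragment, the Rev response element for Rev-dependent nuclear export, and a cPPT/CTS, with a self-inactivating ΔU3 3' LTR and an SV40 polyadenylation signal at the far end. Between the LTRs sit two expression units. A human U6 RNA polymerase III promoter transcribes the ZAK-specific spacer fused to the Streptococcus pyogenes Cas9 guide scaffold. An EF-1α core promoter with its intron A drives puromycin N-acetyltransferase, stabilised by a WPRE, so that transduced mammalian cells can be selected with puromycin.

The plasmid does not encode Cas9, so it is meant to be used with a separate Cas9 lentiviral vector or in cells that already express Cas9, where it directs cleavage and disruption of ZAK. It corresponds to a guide from a human kinome gRNA library associated with work on optimising sgRNA design for higher activity and fewer off-target effects.
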