Features (pLannotate 1.2.2; 29 found; start..end, strand, type, name):
     14..80      +  CDS            small t antigen (fragment): SV40 (simian virus 40) small t antigen
    106..317     +  promoter       EF-1α core promoter: core promoter for human elongation factor EF-1α
    318..1256    +  intron         EF-1α intron A: intron upstream of the start codon of human EF-1α
   1278..1877    +  CDS            PuroR (fragment): puromycin N-acetyltransferase; pac from Streptomyces; confers resistance to puromycin
   1893..2481    +  misc_feature   WPRE: woodchuck hepatitis virus posttranscriptional regulatory element
   2532..2551    +  misc_feature   cPPT/CTS (fragment): central polypurine tract and central termination sequence of HIV-1
   2553..2786    +  LTR            3' LTR (ΔU3): self-inactivating 3' long terminal repeat (LTR) from HIV-1
   2864..2985    +  polyA_signal   SV40 poly(A) signal: SV40 polyadenylation signal
   3025..3160    +  rep_origin     SV40 ori: SV40 origin of replication
   3181..3199    -  promoter       T7 promoter: promoter for bacteriophage T7 RNA polymerase
   3207..3362    +  CDS            lacZα (fragment): LacZα fragment of β-galactosidase; lacZ fragment
   3367..3795    +  rep_origin     f1 ori (sequence partly withheld): f1 bacteriophage origin of replication; arrow indicates direction of (+) strand synthesis
   3848..3952    +  promoter       AmpR promoter: bla
   3953..4813    +  CDS            AmpR: β-lactamase; bla; confers resistance to ampicillin, carbenicillin, and related antibiotics
   4984..5572    +  rep_origin     ori: high-copy-number ColE1/pMB1/pBR322/pUC origin of replication
   5755..5847    +  CDS            lacI (fragment): lac repressor; lacI; The lac repressor binds to the lac operator to inhibit transcription in E. coli. This inhibition can be relieved by adding lactose or isopropyl-β-D-thiogalactopyranoside (IPTG).
   5860..5881    +  protein_bind   CAP binding site: CAP binding activates transcription in the presence of cAMP. E. coli catabolite activator protein
   5896..5926    +  promoter       lac promoter: promoter for the E. coli lac operon
   5934..5950    +  protein_bind   lac operator: The lac repressor binds to the lac operator to inhibit transcription in E. coli. This inhibition can be relieved by adding lactose or isopropyl-β-D-thiogalactopyranoside (IPTG). lac repressor encoded by lacI
   5995..6013    +  promoter       T3 promoter: promoter for bacteriophage T3 RNA polymerase
   6041..6267    +  promoter       RSV promoter: Rous sarcoma virus enhancer/promoter
   6268..6448    +  LTR            5' LTR (truncated): truncated 5' long terminal repeat (LTR) from HIV-1
   6495..6620    +  misc_feature   HIV-1 Ψ: packaging signal of human immunodeficiency virus type 1
   6604..6967    +  CDS            HIV-1 gag (fragment): gag protein from human immunodeficiency virus 1; gag
   7113..7346    +  misc_feature   RRE: The Rev response element (RRE) of HIV-1 allows for Rev-dependent mRNA export from the nucleus to the cytoplasm.
   7723..7749    +  CDS            Rev (fragment): human immunodeficiency virus 1 (HIV-1) Rev protein; rev; enhances nuclear export of unspliced and incompletely spliced viral mRNAs
   7753..7993    +  promoter       U6 promoter: RNA polymerase III promoter for human U6 snRNA
   8023..8098    +  misc_RNA       gRNA scaffold: guide RNA scaffold for the Streptococcus pyogenes CRISPR/Cas9 system
   8154..8271    +  misc_feature   cPPT/CTS: central polypurine tract and central termination sequence of HIV-1
>Addgene plasmid #75597 | ZAK gRNA (BRDN0001146540) | addgene full sequence | sequence record 184190 | Addgene Assembled Sequence
CCCGGGTGCAAAGATGGATAAAGTTTTAAACAGAGAGGAATCTTTGCAGCTAATGGACCTTCTAGGTCTT
GAAAGGAGTGGGAATTGGCTCCGGTGCCCGTCAGTGGGCAGAGCGCACATCGCCCACAGTCCCCGAGAAG
TTGGGGGGAGGGGTCGGCAATTGATCCGGTGCCTAGAGAAGGTGGCGCGGGGTAAACTGGGAAAGTGATG
TCGTGTACTGGCTCCGCCTTTTTCCCGAGGGTGGGGGAGAACCGTATATAAGTGCAGTAGTCGCCGTGAA
CGTTCTTTTTCGCAACGGGTTTGCCGCCAGAACACAGGTAAGTGCCGTGTGTGGTTCCCGCGGGCCTGGC
CTCTTTACGGGTTATGGCCCTTGCGTGCCTTGAATTACTTCCACCTGGCTGCAGTACGTGATTCTTGATC
CCGAGCTTCGGGTTGGAAGTGGGTGGGAGAGTTCGAGGCCTTGCGCTTAAGGAGCCCCTTCGCCTCGTGC
TTGAGTTGAGGCCTGGCCTGGGCGCTGGGGCCGCCGCGTGCGAATCTGGTGGCACCTTCGCGCCTGTCTC
GCTGCTTTCGATAAGTCTCTAGCCATTTAAAATTTTTGATGACCTGCTGCGACGCTTTTTTTCTGGCAAG
ATAGTCTTGTAAATGCGGGCCAAGATCTGCACACTGGTATTTCGGTTTTTGGGGCCGCGGGCGGCGACGG
GGCCCGTGCGTCCCAGCGCACATGTTCGGCGAGGCGGGGCCTGCGAGCGCGGCCACCGAGAATCGGACGG
GGGTAGTCTCAAGCTGGCCGGCCTGCTCTGGTGCCTGGCCTCGCGCCGCCGTGTATCGCCCCGCCCTGGG
CGGCAAGGCTGGCCCGGTCGGCACCAGTTGCGTGAGCGGAAAGATGGCCGCTTCCCGGCCCTGCTGCAGG
GAGCTCAAAATGGAGGACGCGGCGCTCGGGAGAGCGGGCGGGTGAGTCACCCACACAAAGGAAAAGGGCC
TTTCCGTCCTCAGCCGTCGCTTCATGTGACTCCACGGAGTACCGGGCGCCGTCCAGGCACCTCGATTAGT
TCTCGAGCTTTTGGAGTACGTCGTCTTTAGGTTGGGGGGAGGGGTTTTATGCGATGGAGTTTCCCCACAC
TGAGTGGGTGGAGACTGAAGTTAGGCCAGCTTGGCACTTGATGTAATTCTCCTTGGAATTTGCCCTTTTT
GAGTTTGGATCTTGGTTCATTCTCAAGCCTCAGACAGTGGTTCAAAGTTTTTTTCTTCCATTTCAGGTGT
CGTGACGTACGGCCACCATGACCGAGTACAAGCCCACGGTGCGCCTCGCCACCCGCGACGACGTCCCCAG
GGCCGTACGCACCCTCGCCGCCGCGTTCGCCGACTACCCCGCCACGCGCCACACCGTCGATCCGGACCGC
CACATCGAGCGGGTCACCGAGCTGCAAGAACTCTTCCTCACGCGCGTCGGGCTCGACATCGGCAAGGTGT
GGGTCGCGGACGACGGCGCCGCCGTGGCGGTCTGGACCACGCCGGAGAGCGTCGAAGCGGGGGCGGTGTT
CGCCGAGATCGGCCCGCGCATGGCCGAGTTGAGCGGTTCCCGGCTGGCCGCGCAGCAACAGATGGAAGGC
CTCCTGGCGCCGCACCGGCCCAAGGAGCCCGCGTGGTTCCTGGCCACCGTCGGAGTCTCGCCCGACCACC
AGGGCAAGGGTCTGGGCAGCGCCGTCGTGCTCCCCGGAGTGGAGGCGGCCGAGCGCGCCGGGGTGCCCGC
CTTCCTGGAGACCTCCGCGCCCCGCAACCTCCCCTTCTACGAGCGGCTCGGCTTCACCGTCACCGCCGAC
GTCGAGGTGCCCGAAGGACCGCGCACCTGGTGCATGACCCGCAAGCCCGGTGCCTGAACGCGTTAAGTCG
ACAATCAACCTCTGGATTACAAAATTTGTGAAAGATTGACTGGTATTCTTAACTATGTTGCTCCTTTTAC
GCTATGTGGATACGCTGCTTTAATGCCTTTGTATCATGCTATTGCTTCCCGTATGGCTTTCATTTTCTCC
TCCTTGTATAAATCCTGGTTGCTGTCTCTTTATGAGGAGTTGTGGCCCGTTGTCAGGCAACGTGGCGTGG
TGTGCACTGTGTTTGCTGACGCAACCCCCACTGGTTGGGGCATTGCCACCACCTGTCAGCTCCTTTCCGG
GACTTTCGCTTTCCCCCTCCCTATTGCCACGGCGGAACTCATCGCCGCCTGCCTTGCCCGCTGCTGGACA
GGGGCTCGGCTGTTGGGCACTGACAATTCCGTGGTGTTGTCGGGGAAATCATCGTCCTTTCCTTGGCTGC
TCGCCTGTGTTGCCACCTGGATTCTGCGCGGGACGTCCTTCTGCTACGTCCCTTCGGCCCTCAATCCAGC
GGACCTTCCTTCCCGCGGCCTGCTGCCGGCTCTGCGGCCTCTTCCGCGTCTTCGCCTTCGCCCTCAGACG
AGTCGGATCTCCCTTTGGGCCGCCTCCCCGCGTCGACTTTAAGACCAATGACTTACAAGGCAGCTGTAGA
TCTTAGCCACTTTTTAAAAGAAAAGGGGGGACTGGAAGGGCTAATTCACTCCCAACGAAGACAAGATCTG
CTTTTTGCTTGTACTGGGTCTCTCTGGTTAGACCAGATCTGAGCCTGGGAGCTCTCTGGCTAACTAGGGA
ACCCACTGCTTAAGCCTCAATAAAGCTTGCCTTGAGTGCTTCAAGTAGTGTGTGCCCGTCTGTTGTGTGA
CTCTGGTAACTAGAGATCCCTCAGACCCTTTTAGTCAGTGTGGAAAATCTCTAGCAGTACGTATAGTAGT
TCATGTCATCTTATTATTCAGTATTTATAACTTGCAAAGAAATGAATATCAGAGAGTGAGAGGAACTTGT
TTATTGCAGCTTATAATGGTTACAAATAAAGCAATAGCATCACAAATTTCACAAATAAAGCATTTTTTTC
ACTGCATTCTAGTTGTGGTTTGTCCAAACTCATCAATGTATCTTATCATGTCTGGCTCTAGCTATCCCGC
CCCTAACTCCGCCCATCCCGCCCCTAACTCCGCCCAGTTCCGCCCATTCTCCGCCCCATGGCTGACTAAT
TTTTTTTATTTATGCAGAGGCCGAGGCCGCCTCGGCCTCTGAGCTATTCCAGAAGTAGTGAGGAGGCTTT
TTTGGAGGCCTAGGGACGTACCCAATTCGCCCTATAGTGAGTCGTATTACGCGCGCTCACTGGCCGTCGT
TTTACAACGTCGTGACTGGGAAAACCCTGGCGTTACCCAACTTAATCGCCTTGCAGCACATCCCCCTTTC
GCCAGCTGGCGTAATAGCGAAGAGGCCCGCACCGATCGCCCTTCCCAACAGTTGCGCAGCCTGAATGGCG
AATGGG
[124 nt withheld, positions 3367-3490]
C
[91 nt withheld, positions 3492-3582]
A
[49 nt withheld, positions 3584-3632]
CCTTTGACGTTGGAGTCCACGTTCTTT
[37 nt withheld, positions 3660-3696]
ACCCTATCTCGGTCTATTCTTTTGATTTATAAGGGATTTTGCCGATTTCGGCCTATTGGTTAAAAAATGA
GCTGATTTAACAAAAATTTAACGCGAATTTTAACAAAATATTAACGCTTACAATTTAGGTGGCACTTTTC
GGGGAAATGTGCGCGGAACCCCTATTTGTTTATTTTTCTAAATACATTCAAATATGTATCCGCTCATGAG
ACAATAACCCTGATAAATGCTTCAATAATATTGAAAAAGGAAGAGTATGAGTATTCAACATTTCCGTGTC
GCCCTTATTCCCTTTTTTGCGGCATTTTGCCTTCCTGTTTTTGCTCACCCAGAAACGCTGGTGAAAGTAA
AAGATGCTGAAGATCAGTTGGGTGCACGAGTGGGTTACATCGAACTGGATCTCAACAGCGGTAAGATCCT
TGAGAGTTTTCGCCCCGAAGAACGTTTTCCAATGATGAGCACTTTTAAAGTTCTGCTATGTGGCGCGGTA
TTATCCCGTATTGACGCCGGGCAAGAGCAACTCGGTCGCCGCATACACTATTCTCAGAATGACTTGGTTG
AGTACTCACCAGTCACAGAAAAGCATCTTACGGATGGCATGACAGTAAGAGAATTATGCAGTGCTGCCAT
AACCATGAGTGATAACACTGCGGCCAACTTACTTCTGACAACGATCGGAGGACCGAAGGAGCTAACCGCT
TTTTTGCACAACATGGGGGATCATGTAACTCGCCTTGATCGTTGGGAACCGGAGCTGAATGAAGCCATAC
CAAACGACGAGCGTGACACCACGATGCCTGTAGCAATGGCAACAACGTTGCGCAAACTATTAACTGGCGA
ACTACTTACTCTAGCTTCCCGGCAACAATTAATAGACTGGATGGAGGCGGATAAAGTTGCAGGACCACTT
CTGCGCTCGGCCCTTCCGGCTGGCTGGTTTATTGCTGATAAATCTGGAGCCGGTGAGCGTGGGTCTCGCG
GTATCATTGCAGCACTGGGGCCAGATGGTAAGCCCTCCCGTATCGTAGTTATCTACACGACGGGGAGTCA
GGCAACTATGGATGAACGAAATAGACAGATCGCTGAGATAGGTGCCTCACTGATTAAGCATTGGTAACTG
TCAGACCAAGTTTACTCATATATACTTTAGATTGATTTAAAACTTCATTTTTAATTTAAAAGGATCTAGG
TGAAGATCCTTTTTGATAATCTCATGACCAAAATCCCTTAACGTGAGTTTTCGTTCCACTGAGCGTCAGA
CCCCGTAGAAAAGATCAAAGGATCTTCTTGAGATCCTTTTTTTCTGCGCGTAATCTGCTGCTTGCAAACA
AAAAAACCACCGCTACCAGCGGTGGTTTGTTTGCCGGATCAAGAGCTACCAACTCTTTTTCCGAAGGTAA
CTGGCTTCAGCAGAGCGCAGATACCAAATACTGTTCTTCTAGTGTAGCCGTAGTTAGGCCACCACTTCAA
GAACTCTGTAGCACCGCCTACATACCTCGCTCTGCTAATCCTGTTACCAGTGGCTGCTGCCAGTGGCGAT
AAGTCGTGTCTTACCGGGTTGGACTCAAGACGATAGTTACCGGATAAGGCGCAGCGGTCGGGCTGAACGG
GGGGTTCGTGCACACAGCCCAGCTTGGAGCGAACGACCTACACCGAACTGAGATACCTACAGCGTGAGCT
ATGAGAAAGCGCCACGCTTCCCGAAGGGAGAAAGGCGGACAGGTATCCGGTAAGCGGCAGGGTCGGAACA
GGAGAGCGCACGAGGGAGCTTCCAGGGGGAAACGCCTGGTATCTTTATAGTCCTGTCGGGTTTCGCCACC
TCTGACTTGAGCGTCGATTTTTGTGATGCTCGTCAGGGGGGCGGAGCCTATGGAAAAACGCCAGCAACGC
GGCCTTTTTACGGTTCCTGGCCTTTTGCTGGCCTTTTGCTCACATGTTCTTTCCTGCGTTATCCCCTGAT
TCTGTGGATAACCGTATTACCGCCTTTGAGTGAGCTGATACCGCTCGCCGCAGCCGAACGACCGAGCGCA
GCGAGTCAGTGAGCGAGGAAGCGGAAGAGCGCCCAATACGCAAACCGCCTCTCCCCGCGCGTTGGCCGAT
TCATTAATGCAGCTGGCACGACAGGTTTCCCGACTGGAAAGCGGGCAGTGAGCGCAACGCAATTAATGTG
AGTTAGCTCACTCATTAGGCACCCCAGGCTTTACACTTTATGCTTCCGGCTCGTATGTTGTGTGGAATTG
TGAGCGGATAACAATTTCACACAGGAAACAGCTATGACCATGATTACGCCAAGCGCGCAATTAACCCTCA
CTAAAGGGAACAAAAGCTGGAGCTGCAAGCTTAATGTAGTCTTATGCAATACTCTTGTAGTCTTGCAACA
TGGTAACGATGAGTTAGCAACATGCCTTACAAGGAGAGAAAAAGCACCGTGCATGCCGATTGGTGGAAGT
AAGGTGGTACGATCGTGCCTTATTAGGAAGGCAACAGACGGGTCTGACATGGATTGGACGAACCACTGAA
TTGCCGCATTGCAGAGATATTGTATTTAAGTGCCTAGCTCGATACATAAACGGGTCTCTCTGGTTAGACC
AGATCTGAGCCTGGGAGCTCTCTGGCTAACTAGGGAACCCACTGCTTAAGCCTCAATAAAGCTTGCCTTG
AGTGCTTCAAGTAGTGTGTGCCCGTCTGTTGTGTGACTCTGGTAACTAGAGATCCCTCAGACCCTTTTAG
TCAGTGTGGAAAATCTCTAGCAGTGGCGCCCGAACAGGGACTTGAAAGCGAAAGGGAAACCAGAGGAGCT
CTCTCGACGCAGGACTCGGCTTGCTGAAGCGCGCACGGCAAGAGGCGAGGGGCGGCGACTGGTGAGTACG
CCAAAAATTTTGACTAGCGGAGGCTAGAAGGAGAGAGATGGGTGCGAGAGCGTCAGTATTAAGCGGGGGA
GAATTAGATCGCGATGGGAAAAAATTCGGTTAAGGCCAGGGGGAAAGAAAAAATATAAATTAAAACATAT
AGTATGGGCAAGCAGGGAGCTAGAACGATTCGCAGTTAATCCTGGCCTGTTAGAAACATCAGAAGGCTGT
AGACAAATACTGGGACAGCTACAACCATCCCTTCAGACAGGATCAGAAGAACTTAGATCATTATATAATA
CAGTAGCAACCCTCTATTGTGTGCATCAAAGGATAGAGATAAAAGACACCAAGGAAGCTTTAGACAAGAT
AGAGGAAGAGCAAAACAAAAGTAAGACCACCGCACAGCAAGCGGCCGCTGATCTTCAGACCTGGAGGAGG
AGATATGAGGGACAATTGGAGAAGTGAATTATATAAATATAAAGTAGTAAAAATTGAACCATTAGGAGTA
GCACCCACCAAGGCAAAGAGAAGAGTGGTGCAGAGAGAAAAAAGAGCAGTGGGAATAGGAGCTTTGTTCC
TTGGGTTCTTGGGAGCAGCAGGAAGCACTATGGGCGCAGCGTCAATGACGCTGACGGTACAGGCCAGACA
ATTATTGTCTGGTATAGTGCAGCAGCAGAACAATTTGCTGAGGGCTATTGAGGCGCAACAGCATCTGTTG
CAACTCACAGTCTGGGGCATCAAGCAGCTCCAGGCAAGAATCCTGGCTGTGGAAAGATACCTAAAGGATC
AACAGCTCCTGGGGATTTGGGGTTGCTCTGGAAAACTCATTTGCACCACTGCTGTGCCTTGGAATGCTAG
TTGGAGTAATAAATCTCTGGAACAGATTTGGAATCACACGACCTGGATGGAGTGGGACAGAGAAATTAAC
AATTACACAAGCTTAATACACTCCTTAATTGAAGAATCGCAAAACCAGCAAGAAAAGAATGAACAAGAAT
TATTGGAATTAGATAAATGGGCAAGTTTGTGGAATTGGTTTAACATAACAAATTGGCTGTGGTATATAAA
ATTATTCATAATGATAGTAGGAGGCTTGGTAGGTTTAAGAATAGTTTTTGCTGTACTTTCTATAGTGAAT
AGAGTTAGGCAGGGATATTCACCATTATCGTTTCAGACCCACCTCCCAACCCCGAGGGGACCCAGAGAGG
GCCTATTTCCCATGATTCCTTCATATTTGCATATACGATACAAGGCTGTTAGAGAGATAATTAGAATTAA
TTTGACTGTAAACACAAAGATATTAGTACAAAATACGTGACGTAGAAAGTAATAATTTCTTGGGTAGTTT
GCAGTTTTAAAATTATGTTTTAAAATGGACTATCATATGCTTACCGTAACTTGAAAGTATTTCGATTTCT
TGGCTTTATATATCTTGTGGAAAGGACGAAACACCGGCTTGTAGTGGAAAAAAACGGTTTTAGAGCTAGA
AATAGCAAGTTAAAATAAGGCTAGTCCGTTATCAACTTGAAAAAGTGGCACCGAGTCGGTGCTTTTTTAA
GCTTGGCGTAACTAGATCTTGAGACAAATGGCAGTATTCATCCACAATTTTAAAAGAAAAGGGGGGATTG
GGGGGTACAGTGCAGGGGAAAGAATAGTAGACATAATAGCAACAGACATACAAACTAAAGAATTACAAAA
ACAAATTACAAAAATTCAAAATTTTCGGGTTTATTACAGGGACAGCAGAGATCCACTTTGGCGCCGGCTC
GAGGGGG
