>Addgene plasmid #75597 | ZAK gRNA (BRDN0001146540) | depositor partial sequence | sequence record 143057 | Target Sequence
GCTTGTAGTGGAAAAAAACG
