>Addgene plasmid #75597 | ZAK gRNA (BRDN0001146540) | addgene partial sequence | sequence record 184189 | hU6-F
CGTAGAAAGTAATAATTTCTTGGGTAGTTTGCAGTTTTAAAATTATGTTTTAAAATGGACTATCATATGC
TTACCGTAACTTGAAAGTATTTCGATTTCTTGGCTTTATATATCTTGTGGAAAGGACGAAACACCGGCTT
GTAGTGGAAAAAAACGGTTTTAGAGCTAGAAATAGCAAGTTAAAATAAGGCTAGTCCGTTATCAACTTGA
AAAAGTGGCACCGAGTCGGTGCTTTTTTAAGCTTGGCGTAACTAGATCTTGAGACAAATGGCAGTATTCA
TCCACAATTTTAAAAGAAAAGGGGGGATTGGGGGGTACAGTGCAGGGGAAAGAATAGTAGACATAATAGC
AACAGACATACAAACTAAAGAATTACAAAAACAAATTACAAAAATTCAAAATTTTCGGGTTTATTACAGG
GACAGCAGAGATCCACTTTGGCGCCGGCTCGAGGGGGCCCGGGTGCAAAGATGGATAAAGTTTTAAACAG
AGAGGAATCTTTGCAGCTAATGGACCTTCTAGGTCTTGAAAGGAGTGGGAATTGGCTCCGGTGCCCGTCA
GTGGGCAGAG
